>Addgene plasmid #162630 | pcDNA4/TO-2xStrep-ORF68 C52A | addgene full sequence | sequence record 320570 | Addgene NGS Result
ACGGATCGGGAGATCTCCCGATCCCCTATGGTGCACTCTCAGTACAATCTGCTCTGATGCCGCATAGTTA
AGCCAGTATCTGCTCCCTGCTTGTGTGTTGGAGGTCGCTGAGTAGTGCGCGAGCAAAATTTAAGCTACAA
CAAGGCAAGGCTTGACCGACAATTGCATGAAGAATCTGCTTAGGGTTAGGCGTTTTGCGCTGCTTCGCGA
TGTACGGGCCAGATATACGCGTTGACATTGATTATTGACTAGTTATTAATAGTAATCAATTACGGGGTCA
TTAGTTCATAGCCCATATATGGAGTTCCGCGTTACATAACTTACGGTAAATGGCCCGCCTGGCTGACCGC
CCAACGACCCCCGCCCATTGACGTCAATAATGACGTATGTTCCCATAGTAACGCCAATAGGGACTTTCCA
TTGACGTCAATGGGTGGAGTATTTACGGTAAACTGCCCACTTGGCAGTACATCAAGTGTATCATATGCCA
AGTACGCCCCCTATTGACGTCAATGACGGTAAATGGCCCGCCTGGCATTATGCCCAGTACATGACCTTAT
GGGACTTTCCTACTTGGCAGTACATCTACGTATTAGTCATCGCTATTACCATGGTGATGCGGTTTTGGCA
GTACATCAATGGGCGTGGATAGCGGTTTGACTCACGGGGATTTCCAAGTCTCCACCCCATTGACGTCAAT
GGGAGTTTGTTTTGGCACCAAAATCAACGGGACTTTCCAAAATGTCGTAACAACTCCGCCCCATTGACGC
AAATGGGCGGTAGGCGTGTACGGTGGGAGGTCTATATAAGCAGAGCTCTCCCTATCAGTGATAGAGATCT
CCCTATCAGTGATAGAGATCGTCGACGAGCTCGTTTAGTGAACCGTCAGATCGCCTGGAGACGCCATCCA
CGCTGTTTTGACCTCCATAGAAGACACCGGGACCGATCCAGCCTCCGGACTCTAGCGTTTAAACTTAAGC
TTACCAATGTGGAGCCACCCCCAGTTCGAGAAGGGCGGCGGCAGCGGCGGCGGCAGCGGCGGCGGCAGCT
GGAGCCACCCCCAGTTCGAGAAGGGGGCGGCCATGTTTGTTCCCTGGCAACTCGGTACAATTACCCGTCA
CCGAGATGAGCTCCAAAAACTACTGGCAGCCTCCCTGCTCCCGGAGCACCCGGAGGAGAGCCTCGGTAAC
CCCATAATGACACAGATTCACCAGTCGCTCCAACCATCTTCCCCCGCCAGGGTCTGTCAGCTCCTATTTT
CTCTGGTCCGCGATTCGTCCACCCCCATGGGTTTCTTCGAGGACTATGCCTGCCTCTGCTTCTTCTGTCT
ATACGCCCCACACTGCTGGACCTCGACCATGGCGGCAGCGGCAGACCTGTGCGAGATCATGCATCTGCAC
TTTCCAGAAGAGGAGGCGACATACGGGCTATTCGGACCGGGTCGCCTTATGGGTATCGACTTGCAGCTGC
ACTTCTTTGTTCAAAAGTGCTTTAAGACCACCGCCGCCGAAAAAATACTGGGAATATCCAACCTGCAATT
TTTAAAATCAGAATTCATCCGGGGCATGCTCACAGGCACCATCACCTGCAACTTCTGCTTCAAAACGTCC
TGGCCCAGGACAGACAAGGAGGAGGCCACCGGCCCCACCCCATGCTGCCAGATTACAGACACCACCACCG
CACCCGCGAGCGGCATACCGGAACTAGCCCGGGCCACATTCTGCGGCGCAAGTCGCCCCACAAAGCCCAG
CCTACTTCCCGCGCTAATAGATATCTGGTCCACGAGCTCAGAGCTCCTTGACGAGCCGCGCCCTCGACTG
ATCGCAAGCGACATGAGTGAACTCAAATCCGTGGTCGCATCCCACGATCCGTTCTTCTCTCCCCCGCTTC
AGGCAGACACCTCCCAGGGTCCATGTCTAATGCACCCAACCCTGGGGCTACGATACAAAAACGGGACTGC
ATCCGTCTGCCTCCTCTGCGAGTGCCTTGCGGCACACCCAGAGGCACCCAAGGCGCTGCAGACCCTTCAG
TGCGAGGTAATGGGCCATATAGAAAACAACGTAAAGCTGGTAGACAGAATTGCCTTTGTGTTGGACAACC
CATTCGCCATGCCATATGTCTCAGATCCGCTACTTAGAGAGCTGATCCGGGGCTGTACCCCACAGGAAAT
TCACAAGCACCTGTTCTGCGACCCGCTGTGCGCCCTCAATGCTAAGGTGGTGTCAGAGGACGTACTATTC
CGCCTGCCCAGGGAGCAGGAGTATAAAAAGCTCAGGGCATCCGCGGCCGCCGGACAGCTCCTCGATGCCA
ACACCCTGTTCGACTGCGAGGTCGTGCAGACTTTGGTCTTTCTCTTTAAGGGTCTCCAAAACGCCAGGGT
GGGGAAAACCACCTCACTAGACATTATTCGGGAGCTAACCGCACAACTAAAAAGACACCGCCTAGACCTG
GCCCACCCCTCACAGACGTCACACTTGTACGCTTAATCGAGTCTAGAGGGCCCGTTTAAACCCGCTGATC
AGCCTCGACTGTGCCTTCTAGTTGCCAGCCATCTGTTGTTTGCCCCTCCCCCGTGCCTTCCTTGACCCTG
GAAGGTGCCACTCCCACTGTCCTTTCCTAATAAAATGAGGAAATTGCATCGCATTGTCTGAGTAGGTGTC
ATTCTATTCTGGGGGGTGGGGTGGGGCAGGACAGCAAGGGGGAGGATTGGGAAGACAATAGCAGGCATGC
TGGGGATGCGGTGGGCTCTATGGCTTCTGAGGCGGAAAGAACCAGCTGGGGCTCTAGGGGGTATCCCC
[124 nt withheld, positions 2799-2922]
C
[91 nt withheld, positions 2924-3014]
A
[49 nt withheld, positions 3016-3064]
CCTTTGACGTTGGAGTCCACGTTCTTT
[37 nt withheld, positions 3092-3128]
ACCCTATCTCGGTCTATTCTTTTGATTTATAAGGGATTTTGCCGATTTCGGCCTATTGGTTAAAAAATGA
GCTGATTTAACAAAAATTTAACGCGAATTAATTCTGTGGAATGTGTGTCAGTTAGGGTGTGGAAAGTCCC
CAGGCTCCCCAGCAGGCAGAAGTATGCAAAGCATGCATCTCAATTAGTCAGCAACCAGGTGTGGAAAGTC
CCCAGGCTCCCCAGCAGGCAGAAGTATGCAAAGCATGCATCTCAATTAGTCAGCAACCATAGTCCCGCCC
CTAACTCCGCCCATCCCGCCCCTAACTCCGCCCAGTTCCGCCCATTCTCCGCCCCATGGCTGACTAATTT
TTTTTATTTATGCAGAGGCCGAGGCCGCCTCTGCCTCTGAGCTATTCCAGAAGTAGTGAGGAGGCTTTTT
TGGAGGCCTAGGCTTTTGCAAAAAGCTCCCGGGAGCTTGTATATCCATTTTCGGATCTGATCAGCACGTG
TTGACAATTAATCATCGGCATAGTATATCGGCATAGTATAATACGACAAGGTGAGGAACTAAACCATGGC
CAAGTTGACCAGTGCCGTTCCGGTGCTCACCGCGCGCGACGTCGCCGGAGCGGTCGAGTTCTGGACCGAC
CGGCTCGGGTTCTCCCGGGACTTCGTGGAGGACGACTTCGCCGGTGTGGTCCGGGACGACGTGACCCTGT
TCATCAGCGCGGTCCAGGACCAGGTGGTGCCGGACAACACCCTGGCCTGGGTGTGGGTGCGCGGCCTGGA
CGAGCTGTACGCCGAGTGGTCGGAGGTCGTGTCCACGAACTTCCGGGACGCCTCCGGGCCGGCCATGACC
GAGATCGGCGAGCAGCCGTGGGGGCGGGAGTTCGCCCTGCGCGACCCGGCCGGCAACTGCGTGCACTTCG
TGGCCGAGGAGCAGGACTGACACGTGCTACGAGATTTCGATTCCACCGCCGCCTTCTATGAAAGGTTGGG
CTTCGGAATCGTTTTCCGGGACGCCGGCTGGATGATCCTCCAGCGCGGGGATCTCATGCTGGAGTTCTTC
GCCCACCCCAACTTGTTTATTGCAGCTTATAATGGTTACAAATAAAGCAATAGCATCACAAATTTCACAA
ATAAAGCATTTTTTTCACTGCATTCTAGTTGTGGTTTGTCCAAACTCATCAATGTATCTTATCATGTCTG
TATACCGTCGACCTCTAGCTAGAGCTTGGCGTAATCATGGTCATAGCTGTTTCCTGTGTGAAATTGTTAT
CCGCTCACAATTCCACACAACATACGAGCCGGAAGCATAAAGTGTAAAGCCTGGGGTGCCTAATGAGTGA
GCTAACTCACATTAATTGCGTTGCGCTCACTGCCCGCTTTCCAGTCGGGAAACCTGTCGTGCCAGCTGCA
TTAATGAATCGGCCAACGCGCGGGGAGAGGCGGTTTGCGTATTGGGCGCTCTTCCGCTTCCTCGCTCACT
GACTCGCTGCGCTCGGTCGTTCGGCTGCGGCGAGCGGTATCAGCTCACTCAAAGGCGGTAATACGGTTAT
CCACAGAATCAGGGGATAACGCAGGAAAGAACATGTGAGCAAAAGGCCAGCAAAAGGCCAGGAACCGTAA
AAAGGCCGCGTTGCTGGCGTTTTTCCATAGGCTCCGCCCCCCTGACGAGCATCACAAAAATCGACGCTCA
AGTCAGAGGTGGCGAAACCCGACAGGACTATAAAGATACCAGGCGTTTCCCCCTGGAAGCTCCCTCGTGC
GCTCTCCTGTTCCGACCCTGCCGCTTACCGGATACCTGTCCGCCTTTCTCCCTTCGGGAAGCGTGGCGCT
TTCTCATAGCTCACGCTGTAGGTATCTCAGTTCGGTGTAGGTCGTTCGCTCCAAGCTGGGCTGTGTGCAC
GAACCCCCCGTTCAGCCCGACCGCTGCGCCTTATCCGGTAACTATCGTCTTGAGTCCAACCCGGTAAGAC
ACGACTTATCGCCACTGGCAGCAGCCACTGGTAACAGGATTAGCAGAGCGAGGTATGTAGGCGGTGCTAC
AGAGTTCTTGAAGTGGTGGCCTAACTACGGCTACACTAGAAGAACAGTATTTGGTATCTGCGCTCTGCTG
AAGCCAGTTACCTTCGGAAAAAGAGTTGGTAGCTCTTGATCCGGCAAACAAACCACCGCTGGTAGCGGTG
GTTTTTTTGTTTGCAAGCAGCAGATTACGCGCAGAAAAAAAGGATCTCAAGAAGATCCTTTGATCTTTTC
TACGGGGTCTGACGCTCAGTGGAACGAAAACTCACGTTAAGGGATTTTGGTCATGAGATTATCAAAAAGG
ATCTTCACCTAGATCCTTTTAAATTAAAAATGAAGTTTTAAATCAATCTAAAGTATATATGAGTAAACTT
GGTCTGACAGTTACCAATGCTTAATCAGTGAGGCACCTATCTCAGCGATCTGTCTATTTCGTTCATCCAT
AGTTGCCTGACTCCCCGTCGTGTAGATAACTACGATACGGGAGGGCTTACCATCTGGCCCCAGTGCTGCA
ATGATACCGCGAGACCCACGCTCACCGGCTCCAGATTTATCAGCAATAAACCAGCCAGCCGGAAGGGCCG
AGCGCAGAAGTGGTCCTGCAACTTTATCCGCCTCCATCCAGTCTATTAATTGTTGCCGGGAAGCTAGAGT
AAGTAGTTCGCCAGTTAATAGTTTGCGCAACGTTGTTGCCATTGCTACAGGCATCGTGGTGTCACGCTCG
TCGTTTGGTATGGCTTCATTCAGCTCCGGTTCCCAACGATCAAGGCGAGTTACATGATCCCCCATGTTGT
GCAAAAAAGCGGTTAGCTCCTTCGGTCCTCCGATCGTTGTCAGAAGTAAGTTGGCCGCAGTGTTATCACT
CATGGTTATGGCAGCACTGCATAATTCTCTTACTGTCATGCCATCCGTAAGATGCTTTTCTGTGACTGGT
GAGTACTCAACCAAGTCATTCTGAGAATAGTGTATGCGGCGACCGAGTTGCTCTTGCCCGGCGTCAATAC
GGGATAATACCGCGCCACATAGCAGAACTTTAAAAGTGCTCATCATTGGAAAACGTTCTTCGGGGCGAAA
ACTCTCAAGGATCTTACCGCTGTTGAGATCCAGTTCGATGTAACCCACTCGTGCACCCAACTGATCTTCA
GCATCTTTTACTTTCACCAGCGTTTCTGGGTGAGCAAAAACAGGAAGGCAAAATGCCGCAAAAAAGGGAA
TAAGGGCGACACGGAAATGTTGAATACTCATACTCTTCCTTTTTCAATATTATTGAAGCATTTATCAGGG
TTATTGTCTCATGAGCGGATACATATTTGAATGTATTTAGAAAAATAAACAAATAGGGGTTCCGCGCACA
TTTCCCCGAAAAGTGCCACCTGACGTCG
Features (pLannotate 1.2.2; 23 found; start..end, strand, type, name):
     27..79      -  misc_feature   bom (fragment): basis of mobility region from pBR322
    234..613     +  enhancer       CMV enhancer: human cytomegalovirus immediate early enhancer
    614..817     +  promoter       CMV promoter: human cytomegalovirus (CMV) immediate early promoter
    819..838     +  promoter       PLtetO-1 promoter (fragment): modified phage lambda PL promoter with tet operator sites (Lutz and Bujard, 1997)
    840..859     +  promoter       PLtetO-1 promoter (fragment): modified phage lambda PL promoter with tet operator sites (Lutz and Bujard, 1997)
    867..900     +  promoter       TRE3GV promoter (fragment): 3rd-generation Tet-responsive promoter that can be activated by binding of Tet-On® 3G, optimized for retroviral and lentiviral vectors
    989..1012    +  CDS            Twin-Strep-tag (fragment): two Strep-Tag®II moieties connected by a linker for enhanced binding to Strep-Tactin®, an engineered form of streptavidin (Schmidt et al., 2013)
   1083..2483    +  CDS            ORF68: UL32_HHV8P - Protein inferred from homology: Swiss-Prot protein existence level 3. Plays a role in efficient localization of neo-synthesized capsids to nuclear replication compartments, thereby controlling cleavage and packaging of virus genomic DNA. From Human herpesvirus 8 type P (isolate GK18) (HHV-8) (Kaposi's sarcoma-associated herpesvirus).
   2529..2753    +  polyA_signal   bGH poly(A) signal: bovine growth hormone polyadenylation signal
   2757..2778    +  promoter       SV40 promoter (fragment): SV40 enhancer and early promoter
   2799..3227    +  rep_origin     f1 ori (sequence partly withheld): f1 bacteriophage origin of replication; arrow indicates direction of (+) strand synthesis
   3241..3570    +  promoter       SV40 promoter: SV40 enhancer and early promoter
   3618..3665    +  promoter       EM7 promoter: synthetic bacterial promoter&nbsp
   3684..4058    +  CDS            BleoR: antibiotic-binding protein; Sh ble from Streptoalloteichus hindustanus; confers resistance to bleomycin, phleomycin, and Zeocin™
   4068..4193    +  CDS            ble (fragment): BLE_KLEPN - Experimental evidence at protein level: Swiss-Prot protein existence level 1. Binding protein with a strong affinity to the bleomycin family of antibiotics. Binds to CL990; an antimitotic-antibiotic compound. From Klebsiella pneumoniae.
   4188..4309    +  polyA_signal   SV40 poly(A) signal: SV40 polyadenylation signal
   4382..4398    -  protein_bind   lac operator: The lac repressor binds to the lac operator to inhibit transcription in E. coli. This inhibition can be relieved by adding lactose or isopropyl-β-D-thiogalactopyranoside (IPTG). lac repressor encoded by lacI
   4406..4436    -  promoter       lac promoter: promoter for the E. coli lac operon
   4451..4472    -  protein_bind   CAP binding site: CAP binding activates transcription in the presence of cAMP. E. coli catabolite activator protein
   4485..4577    -  CDS            lacI (fragment): lac repressor; lacI; The lac repressor binds to the lac operator to inhibit transcription in E. coli. This inhibition can be relieved by adding lactose or isopropyl-β-D-thiogalactopyranoside (IPTG).
   4760..5348    -  rep_origin     ori: high-copy-number ColE1/pMB1/pBR322/pUC origin of replication
   5519..6379    -  CDS            AmpR: β-lactamase; bla; confers resistance to ampicillin, carbenicillin, and related antibiotics
   6380..6484    -  promoter       AmpR promoter: bla
