[The description below was written by a language model from this plasmid's Addgene catalogue record and pLannotate feature annotations shown in this document.]
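Description:
pcDNA4/TO-2xStrep-ORF68 C52A is a mammalian expression plasmid of about 6.5 kb built on the Invitrogen pcDNA4/TO backbone. It is propagated in E. coli through a high-copy ColE1/pUC-type origin with ampicillin selection (AmpR under its own bla promoter), and it also carries an f1 phage origin. For selection in mammalian cells, the backbone provides a Zeocin resistance cassette in which the Sh ble gene (BleoR) sits downstream of both the SV40 early promoter and the bacterial EM7 promoter and is terminated by an SV40 poly(A) signal, so the same marker can function in either host.

The payload is ORF68 of Kaposi's sarcoma-associated herpesvirus (KSHV/HHV-8), a 1401 bp coding sequence carrying a cysteine-to-alanine substitution at residue 52. It is fused at its N terminus to a 2xStrep-tag II (Twin-Strep) tag, which permits affinity capture on Strep-Tactin resin and detection of the protein. Transcription is driven by the CMV immediate-early enhancer and promoter and ends at the bovine growth hormone polyadenylation signal. The short tet-operator hits annotated just downstream of the CMV promoter correspond to the two TetO sites characteristic of the "TO" backbone: expression is constitutive in ordinary cells, but can be repressed and then induced with tetracycline or doxycycline in cells that express the Tet repressor.

ORF68 is annotated as a homologue of the herpesvirus UL32 family, with a role in cleavage and packaging of the viral genome. The associated work concerns the structure of a ring-forming protein required for herpesviral packaging. The record does not state the specific rationale for the C52A change, but the construct serves to express and purify this point mutant, presumably for comparison with wild-type ORF68.
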