Addgene plasmid #162630: pcDNA4/TO-2xStrep-ORF68 C52A
Purpose: Expresses N-terminal 2x-Strep-tagged ORF68 C52A in mammalian cells
Depositing lab: Britt Glaunsinger. Depositing organization: University of California, Berkeley. Publication: A pentameric protein ring with novel architecture is required for herpesviral packaging. Didychuk AL, Gates SN, Gardner MR, Strong LM, Martin A, Glaunsinger BA. Elife. 2021 Feb 8;10. pii: 62261. doi: 10.7554/eLife.62261. PubMed 33554858.
Backbone
  Vector backbone: pcDNA4/TO
  Backbone manufacturer: Invitrogen
  Backbone size w/o insert (bp): 5111
  Total vector size (bp): 6512
  Vector type: Mammalian Expression
  Selectable markers: Zeocin
Growth in bacteria
  Bacterial resistance: Ampicillin, 100 μg/mL
  Growth temperature: 37°C
  Growth strain: DH5alpha
  Copy number: High Copy
Gene/Insert
  Gene/Insert name: ORF68
  Species: KSHV (HHV-8)
  Insert size (bp): 1401
  Mutation: Amino acid C52 mutated to alanine
  Promoter: CMV
  Tag / fusion protein: N-terminal 2xStrep-Tag II (N terminal on backbone)
  Cloning method: Ligation Independent Cloning
  Sequencing primers: 5′ CGCAAATGGGCGGTAGGCGTG; 3′ ACAGTGGGAGTGGCACCTT
Terms and licenses: Academic/Nonprofit Terms; Industry Terms: Not Available to Industry
How to cite: pcDNA4/TO-2xStrep-ORF68 C52A was a gift from Britt Glaunsinger (Addgene plasmid # 162630 ; http://n2t.net/addgene:162630 ; RRID:Addgene_162630)
